Addgene plasmid #161268: pDONR221-SLC2A4_STOP
Purpose: Gateway entry clone with codon-optimized ORF sequence for subcloning into custom expression vectors. Contains a STOP codon at the end of the codon-optimized ORF sequence.
Depositing lab: RESOLUTE Consortium & Giulio Superti-Furga. Depositing organization: CeMM Research Center for Molecular Medicine. Publication: The RESOLUTE consortium: unlocking SLC transporters for drug discovery. Superti-Furga G, Lackner D, Wiedmer T, Ingles-Prieto A, Barbosa B, Girardi E, Goldmann U, Gurtl B, Klavins K, Klimek C, Lindinger S, Lineiro-Retes E, Muller AC, Onstein S, Redinger G, Reil D, Sedlyarov V, Wolf G, Crawford M, Everley R, ... Steppan CM. Nat Rev Drug Discov. 2020 Jul;19(7):429-430. doi: 10.1038/d41573-020-00056-6. PubMed 32265506.
Backbone
  Vector backbone: pDONR221
  Backbone manufacturer: ThermoFisher Scientific
  Backbone size w/o insert (bp): 2550
  Vector type: Mammalian Expression
Growth in bacteria
  Bacterial resistance: Kanamycin, 50 μg/mL
  Growth temperature: 37°C
  Growth strain: NEB Stable
  Copy number: High Copy
Gene/Insert
  Gene/Insert name: SLC2A4 (alt name: GLUT4)
  Species: H. sapiens (human)
  Insert size (bp): 1530
  Entrez Gene: SLC2A4 (a.k.a. GLUT4)
  Cloning method: Gateway Cloning
  Sequencing primers: 5′ M13-fwd; 3′ M13-rev
Terms and licenses: Academic/Nonprofit Terms; Industry Terms
Depositor comments: This plasmid contains a STOP codon at the end of the codon-optimized ORF. For the version of this plasmid that does not contain a STOP codon, please see Addgene plasmid 132102 For more information on the full Resolute plasmid collection, please see www.addgene.org/depositor-collections/re-solute/. Please provide your feedback on this plasmid to the RESOLUTE consortium by filling out their RESOLUTE repository feedback form: https://forms.office.com/Pages/ResponsePage.aspx?id=0e05yklzmkS7rjFGQL4N7z4feCLQvEJAmVcOCM_u885UN1JJRko0Ukg4TVQwNTZLOUxPQVJWT1NHUCQlQCN0PWcu
How to cite: pDONR221-SLC2A4_STOP was a gift from RESOLUTE Consortium & Giulio Superti-Furga (Addgene plasmid # 161268 ; http://n2t.net/addgene:161268 ; RRID:Addgene_161268)
