[The description below was written by a language model from this plasmid's Addgene catalogue record and pLannotate feature annotations shown in this document.]
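Description:
pDONR221-SLC2A4_STOP is a Gateway entry clone built on the pDONR221 backbone, carrying a codon-optimized open reading frame for human SLC2A4, the glucose transporter also known as GLUT4. The sequenced plasmid is about 4.1 kb. It is propagated in E. coli from a high-copy ColE1/pUC-type origin and selected with kanamycin through an aminoglycoside phosphotransferase (KanR) gene. Although the catalogue lists the vector type as mammalian expression, the feature table shows no eukaryotic promoter or polyadenylation signal flanking the insert, so the plasmid serves as a shuttle for the ORF rather than as an expression vector in its own right.

The roughly 1.5 kb SLC2A4 coding sequence sits between attL1 and attL2 sites. These are the recombination substrates for the LR Clonase reaction, which moves the ORF directionally and in frame into any attR-containing destination vector chosen by the user. This version retains a stop codon at the end of the ORF, so it suits native, untagged expression or N-terminal fusions supplied by the destination vector. C-terminal tags would not be translated, and a companion clone lacking the stop codon exists for that purpose.

Other annotated elements are standard backbone remnants. The rrnB T1 and T2 terminators lie upstream of the cassette and insulate it from read-through transcription. A T7 promoter lies next to attL2, and there are short lacI and lacZα fragments with no evident functional role. M13 forward and reverse primer sites are listed for sequencing the insert. The plasmid belongs to a large consortium collection of solute carrier (SLC) transporter clones, made to support systematic study of these transporters and their use in drug discovery.
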