Features (pLannotate 1.2.2; 10 found; start..end, strand, type, name):
      1..100     +  protein_bind   attL1: mutant version of attL; recombination site for the Gateway® LR reaction LR Clonase™
    106..1632    +  CDS            SLC2A4: GLUT4_HUMAN - Also known as GLUT4 From Homo sapiens (Human).
   1637..1736    -  protein_bind   attL2: mutant version of attL; recombination site for the Gateway® LR reaction LR Clonase™
   1754..1772    -  promoter       T7 promoter: promoter for bacteriophage T7 RNA polymerase
   1906..2715    +  CDS            KanR: aminoglycoside phosphotransferase; aph(3')-Ia; confers resistance to kanamycin in bacteria or G418 (Geneticin®) in eukaryotes
   2862..3450    +  rep_origin     ori: high-copy-number ColE1/pMB1/pBR322/pUC origin of replication
   3633..3725    +  CDS            lacI (fragment): lac repressor; lacI; The lac repressor binds to the lac operator to inhibit transcription in E. coli. This inhibition can be relieved by adding lactose or isopropyl-β-D-thiogalactopyranoside (IPTG).
   3780..3807    -  terminator     rrnB T2 terminator: transcription terminator T2 from the E. coli rrnB gene
   3939..3982    +  terminator     rrnB T1 terminator: Escherichia coli rrnB; transcription terminator T1 from the E. coli rrnB gene
   4029..4065    -  CDS            lacZα (fragment): LacZα fragment of β-galactosidase; lacZ fragment
>Addgene plasmid #161268 | pDONR221-SLC2A4_STOP | addgene full sequence | sequence record 355624 | Addgene NGS Result
CAAATAATGATTTTATTTTGACTGATAGTGACCTGTTCGTTGCAACACATTGATGAGCAATGCTTTTTTA
TAATGCCAACTTTGTACAAAAAAGCAGGCTCCACCATGCCTTCTGGCTTCCAGCAGATCGGCAGCGAGGA
CGGAGAGCCACCTCAGCAGAGGGTGACCGGCACACTGGTGCTGGCCGTGTTCTCTGCCGTGCTGGGCAGC
CTGCAGTTTGGCTACAACATCGGCGTGATCAATGCCCCACAGAAAGTGATCGAGCAGAGCTATAACGAGA
CCTGGCTGGGCCGGCAGGGACCAGAGGGACCTAGCTCCATCCCACCCGGCACACTGACCACACTGTGGGC
CCTGTCCGTGGCCATCTTCTCTGTGGGCGGCATGATCTCTAGCTTTCTGATCGGCATCATCTCCCAGTGG
CTGGGAAGGAAGAGGGCAATGCTGGTGAACAATGTGCTGGCCGTGCTGGGAGGATCTCTGATGGGACTGG
CAAACGCAGCAGCAAGCTACGAGATGCTGATCCTGGGCAGGTTCCTGATCGGAGCATACTCTGGACTGAC
CAGCGGACTGGTGCCAATGTATGTGGGCGAGATCGCACCAACCCACCTGAGGGGCGCCCTGGGCACACTG
AATCAGCTGGCCATCGTGATCGGCATCCTGATCGCACAGGTGCTGGGACTGGAGAGCCTGCTGGGAACCG
CATCCCTGTGGCCTCTGCTGCTGGGCCTGACAGTGCTGCCAGCCCTGCTGCAGCTGGTGCTGCTGCCATT
TTGCCCCGAGAGCCCTAGGTACCTGTATATCATCCAGAATCTGGAGGGACCAGCAAGGAAGTCCCTGAAG
CGCCTGACCGGATGGGCAGACGTGTCTGGCGTGCTGGCCGAGCTGAAGGATGAGAAGCGCAAGCTGGAGC
GGGAGAGACCCCTGTCCCTGCTGCAGCTGCTGGGCTCTCGGACACACAGACAGCCTCTGATCATCGCCGT
GGTGCTGCAGCTGTCCCAGCAGCTGTCTGGCATCAACGCCGTGTTCTACTATTCCACCTCTATCTTTGAG
ACAGCAGGAGTGGGACAGCCAGCATACGCAACCATCGGCGCCGGCGTGGTGAATACCGTGTTCACACTGG
TGTCTGTGCTGCTGGTGGAGAGGGCAGGCCGGAGAACCCTGCACCTGCTGGGACTGGCAGGAATGTGCGG
CTGTGCCATCCTGATGACAGTGGCCCTGCTGCTGCTGGAGAGAGTGCCTGCCATGAGCTACGTGAGCATC
GTGGCCATCTTCGGCTTTGTGGCCTTCTTTGAGATCGGCCCTGGCCCAATCCCCTGGTTCATCGTGGCCG
AGCTGTTTTCCCAGGGACCTAGACCAGCAGCAATGGCAGTGGCAGGCTTTAGCAACTGGACCTCCAATTT
CATCATCGGCATGGGCTTTCAGTACGTGGCCGAGGCCATGGGCCCATACGTGTTCCTGCTGTTTGCCGTG
CTGCTGCTGGGCTTCTTTATCTTCACATTTCTGAGGGTGCCAGAGACCAGGGGACGCACATTCGATCAGA
TCAGCGCCGCCTTTCACAGAACCCCCTCCCTGCTGGAGCAGGAGGTGAAGCCTTCCACAGAGCTGGAGTA
TCTGGGCCCAGACGAGAACGATTAAGACCCAGCTTTCTTGTACAAAGTTGGCATTATAAGAAAGCATTGC
TTATCAATTTGTTGCAACGAACAGGTCACTATCAGTCAAAATAAAATCATTATTTGCCATCCAGCTGATA
TCCCCTATAGTGAGTCGTATTACATGGTCATAGCTGTTTCCTGGCAGCTCTGGCCCGTGTCTCAAAATCT
CTGATGTTACATTGCACAAGATAAAAATATATCATCATGAACAATAAAACTGTCTGCTTACATAAACAGT
AATACAAGGGGTGTTATGAGCCATATTCAACGGGAAACGTCGAGGCCGCGATTAAATTCCAACATGGATG
CTGATTTATATGGGTATAAATGGGCTCGCGATAATGTCGGGCAATCAGGTGCGACAATCTATCGCTTGTA
TGGGAAGCCCGATGCGCCAGAGTTGTTTCTGAAACATGGCAAAGGTAGCGTTGCCAATGATGTTACAGAT
GAGATGGTCAGACTAAACTGGCTGACGGAATTTATGCCTCTTCCGACCATCAAGCATTTTATCCGTACTC
CTGATGATGCATGGTTACTCACCACTGCGATCCCCGGAAAAACAGCATTCCAGGTATTAGAAGAATATCC
TGATTCAGGTGAAAATATTGTTGATGCGCTGGCAGTGTTCCTGCGCCGGTTGCATTCGATTCCTGTTTGT
AATTGTCCTTTTAACAGCGATCGCGTATTTCGTCTCGCTCAGGCGCAATCACGAATGAATAACGGTTTGG
TTGATGCGAGTGATTTTGATGACGAGCGTAATGGCTGGCCTGTTGAACAAGTCTGGAAAGAAATGCATAA
ACTTTTGCCATTCTCACCGGATTCAGTCGTCACTCATGGTGATTTCTCACTTGATAACCTTATTTTTGAC
GAGGGGAAATTAATAGGTTGTATTGATGTTGGACGAGTCGGAATCGCAGACCGATACCAGGATCTTGCCA
TCCTATGGAACTGCCTCGGTGAGTTTTCTCCTTCATTACAGAAACGGCTTTTTCAAAAATATGGTATTGA
TAATCCTGATATGAATAAATTGCAGTTTCATTTGATGCTCGATGAGTTTTTCTAATCAGAATTGGTTAAT
TGGTTGTAACACTGGCAGAGCATTACGCTGACTTGACGGGACGGCGCAAGCTCATGACCAAAATCCCTTA
ACGTGAGTTACGCGTCGTTCCACTGAGCGTCAGACCCCGTAGAAAAGATCAAAGGATCTTCTTGAGATCC
TTTTTTTCTGCGCGTAATCTGCTGCTTGCAAACAAAAAAACCACCGCTACCAGCGGTGGTTTGTTTGCCG
GATCAAGAGCTACCAACTCTTTTTCCGAAGGTAACTGGCTTCAGCAGAGCGCAGATACCAAATACTGTTC
TTCTAGTGTAGCCGTAGTTAGGCCACCACTTCAAGAACTCTGTAGCACCGCCTACATACCTCGCTCTGCT
AATCCTGTTACCAGTGGCTGCTGCCAGTGGCGATAAGTCGTGTCTTACCGGGTTGGACTCAAGACGATAG
TTACCGGATAAGGCGCAGCGGTCGGGCTGAACGGGGGGTTCGTGCACACAGCCCAGCTTGGAGCGAACGA
CCTACACCGAACTGAGATACCTACAGCGTGAGCTATGAGAAAGCGCCACGCTTCCCGAAGGGAGAAAGGC
GGACAGGTATCCGGTAAGCGGCAGGGTCGGAACAGGAGAGCGCACGAGGGAGCTTCCAGGGGGAAACGCC
TGGTATCTTTATAGTCCTGTCGGGTTTCGCCACCTCTGACTTGAGCGTCGATTTTTGTGATGCTCGTCAG
GGGGGCGGAGCCTATGGAAAAACGCCAGCAACGCGGCCTTTTTACGGTTCCTGGCCTTTTGCTGGCCTTT
TGCTCACATGTTCTTTCCTGCGTTATCCCCTGATTCTGTGGATAACCGTATTACCGCCTTTGAGTGAGCT
GATACCGCTCGCCGCAGCCGAACGACCGAGCGCAGCGAGTCAGTGAGCGAGGAAGCGGAAGAGCGCCCAA
TACGCAAACCGCCTCTCCCCGCGCGTTGGCCGATTCATTAATGCAGCTGGCACGACAGGTTTCCCGACTG
GAAAGCGGGCAGTGAGCGCAACGCAATTAATACGCGTACCGCTAGCCAGGAAGAGTTTGTAGAAACGCAA
AAAGGCCATCCGTCAGGATGGCCTTCTGCTTAGTTTGATGCCTGGCAGTTTATGGCGGGCGTCCTGCCCG
CCACCCTCCGGGCCGTTGCTTCACAACGTTCAAATCCGCTCCCGGCGGATTTGTCCTACTCAGGAGAGCG
TTCACCGACAAACAACAGATAAAACGAAAGGCCCAGTCTTCCGACTGAGCCTTTCGTTTTATTTGATGCC
TGGCAGTTCCCTACTCTCGCGTTAACGCTAGCATGGATGTTTTCCCAGTCACGACGTTGTAAAACGACGG
CCAGTCTTAAGCTCGGGCCC
