>Addgene plasmid #161268 | pDONR221-SLC2A4_STOP | depositor partial sequence | sequence record 312471 | Codon-optimized ORF of SLC2A4
ATGCCTTCTGGCTTCCAGCAGATCGGCAGCGAGGACGGAGAGCCACCTCAGCAGAGGGTGACCGGCACAC
TGGTGCTGGCCGTGTTCTCTGCCGTGCTGGGCAGCCTGCAGTTTGGCTACAACATCGGCGTGATCAATGC
CCCACAGAAAGTGATCGAGCAGAGCTATAACGAGACCTGGCTGGGCCGGCAGGGACCAGAGGGACCTAGC
TCCATCCCACCCGGCACACTGACCACACTGTGGGCCCTGTCCGTGGCCATCTTCTCTGTGGGCGGCATGA
TCTCTAGCTTTCTGATCGGCATCATCTCCCAGTGGCTGGGAAGGAAGAGGGCAATGCTGGTGAACAATGT
GCTGGCCGTGCTGGGAGGATCTCTGATGGGACTGGCAAACGCAGCAGCAAGCTACGAGATGCTGATCCTG
GGCAGGTTCCTGATCGGAGCATACTCTGGACTGACCAGCGGACTGGTGCCAATGTATGTGGGCGAGATCG
CACCAACCCACCTGAGGGGCGCCCTGGGCACACTGAATCAGCTGGCCATCGTGATCGGCATCCTGATCGC
ACAGGTGCTGGGACTGGAGAGCCTGCTGGGAACCGCATCCCTGTGGCCTCTGCTGCTGGGCCTGACAGTG
CTGCCAGCCCTGCTGCAGCTGGTGCTGCTGCCATTTTGCCCCGAGAGCCCTAGGTACCTGTATATCATCC
AGAATCTGGAGGGACCAGCAAGGAAGTCCCTGAAGCGCCTGACCGGATGGGCAGACGTGTCTGGCGTGCT
GGCCGAGCTGAAGGATGAGAAGCGCAAGCTGGAGCGGGAGAGACCCCTGTCCCTGCTGCAGCTGCTGGGC
TCTCGGACACACAGACAGCCTCTGATCATCGCCGTGGTGCTGCAGCTGTCCCAGCAGCTGTCTGGCATCA
ACGCCGTGTTCTACTATTCCACCTCTATCTTTGAGACAGCAGGAGTGGGACAGCCAGCATACGCAACCAT
CGGCGCCGGCGTGGTGAATACCGTGTTCACACTGGTGTCTGTGCTGCTGGTGGAGAGGGCAGGCCGGAGA
ACCCTGCACCTGCTGGGACTGGCAGGAATGTGCGGCTGTGCCATCCTGATGACAGTGGCCCTGCTGCTGC
TGGAGAGAGTGCCTGCCATGAGCTACGTGAGCATCGTGGCCATCTTCGGCTTTGTGGCCTTCTTTGAGAT
CGGCCCTGGCCCAATCCCCTGGTTCATCGTGGCCGAGCTGTTTTCCCAGGGACCTAGACCAGCAGCAATG
GCAGTGGCAGGCTTTAGCAACTGGACCTCCAATTTCATCATCGGCATGGGCTTTCAGTACGTGGCCGAGG
CCATGGGCCCATACGTGTTCCTGCTGTTTGCCGTGCTGCTGCTGGGCTTCTTTATCTTCACATTTCTGAG
GGTGCCAGAGACCAGGGGACGCACATTCGATCAGATCAGCGCCGCCTTTCACAGAACCCCCTCCCTGCTG
GAGCAGGAGGTGAAGCCTTCCACAGAGCTGGAGTATCTGGGCCCAGACGAGAACGATTAA
